>Addgene plasmid #232787 | PHB2 S39D-mCherry | addgene full sequence | sequence record 465302 | Addgene NGS Result
TAGTAATCAATTACGGGGTCATTAGTTCATAGCCCATATATGGAGTTCCGCGTTACATAACTTACGGTAA
ATGGCCCGCCTGGCTGACCGCCCAACGACCCCCGCCCATTGACGTCAATAATGACGTATGTTCCCATAGT
AACGCCAATAGGGACTTTCCATTGACGTCAATGGGTGGAGTATTTACGGTAAACTGCCCACTTGGCAGTA
CATCAAGTGTATCATATGCCAAGTACGCCCCCTATTGACGTCAATGACGGTAAATGGCCCGCCTGGCATT
ATGCCCAGTACATGACCTTATGGGACTTTCCTACTTGGCAGTACATCTACGTATTAGTCATCGCTATTAC
CATGGTGATGCGGTTTTGGCAGTACATCAATGGGCGTGGATAGCGGTTTGACTCACGGGGATTTCCAAGT
CTCCACCCCATTGACGTCAATGGGAGTTTGTTTTGGCACCAAAATCAACGGGACTTTCCAAAATGTCGTA
ACAACTCCGCCCCATTGACGCAAATGGGCGGTAGGCGTGTACGGTGGGAGGTCTATATAAGCAGAGCTGG
TTTAGTGAACCGTCAGATCCGCTAGCGCTACCGGACTCAGATCTCGAGATGGCCCAGAACTTGAAGGACT
TGGCGGGACGGCTGCCCGCCGGGCCCCGGGGCATGGGCACGGCCCTGAAGCTGTTGCTGGGGGCCGGCGC
CGTGGCCTACGGTGTGCGCGAAGATGTGTTCACCGTGGAAGGCGGGCACAGAGCCATCTTCTTCAATCGG
ATCGGTGGAGTGCAGCAGGACACTATCCTGGCCGAGGGCCTTCACTTCAGGATCCCTTGGTTCCAGTACC
CCATTATCTATGACATTCGGGCCAGACCTCGAAAAATCTCCTCCCCTACAGGCTCCAAAGACCTACAGAT
GGTGAATATCTCCCTGCGAGTGTTGTCTCGACCCAATGCTCAGGAGCTTCCTAGCATGTACCAGCGCCTA
GGGCTGGACTACGAGGAACGAGTGTTGCCGTCCATTGTCAACGAGGTGCTCAAGAGTGTGGTGGCCAAGT
TCAATGCCTCACAGCTGATCACCCAGCGGGCCCAGGTATCCCTGTTGATCCGCCGGGAGCTGACAGAGAG
GGCCAAGGACTTCAGCCTCATCCTGGATGATGTGGCCATCACAGAGCTGAGCTTTAGCCGAGAGTACACA
GCTGCTGTAGAAGCCAAACAAGTGGCCCAGCAGGAGGCCCAGCGGGCCCAATTCTTGGTAGAAAAAGCAA
AGCAGGAACAGCGGCAGAAAATTGTGCAGGCCGAGGGTGAGGCCGAGGCTGCCAAGATGCTTGGAGAAGC
ACTGAGCAAGAACCCTGGCTACATCAAACTTCGCAAGATTCGAGCAGCCCAGAATATCTCCAAGACGATC
GCCACATCACAGAATCGTATCTATCTCACAGCTGACAACCTTGTGCTGAACCTACAGGATGAAAGTTTCA
CCAGGGGAAGTGACAGCCTCATCAAGGGTAAGAAAAAGCTTCGAATTCTGCAGTCGACGGTACCGCGGGC
CCGGGATCCACCGGTCGCCACCATGGTGAGCAAGGGCGAGGAGGATAACATGGCCATCATCAAGGAGTTC
ATGCGCTTCAAGGTGCACATGGAGGGCTCCGTGAACGGCCACGAGTTCGAGATCGAGGGCGAGGGCGAGG
GCCGCCCCTACGAGGGCACCCAGACCGCCAAGCTGAAGGTGACCAAGGGTGGCCCCCTGCCCTTCGCCTG
GGACATCCTGTCCCCTCAGTTCATGTACGGCTCCAAGGCCTACGTGAAGCACCCCGCCGACATCCCCGAC
TACTTGAAGCTGTCCTTCCCCGAGGGCTTCAAGTGGGAGCGCGTGATGAACTTCGAGGACGGCGGCGTGG
TGACCGTGACCCAGGACTCCTCCCTGCAGGACGGCGAGTTCATCTACAAGGTGAAGCTGCGCGGCACCAA
CTTCCCCTCCGACGGCCCCGTAATGCAGAAGAAGACCATGGGCTGGGAGGCCTCCTCCGAGCGGATGTAC
CCCGAGGACGGCGCCCTGAAGGGCGAGATCAAGCAGAGGCTGAAGCTGAAGGACGGCGGCCACTACGACG
CTGAGGTCAAGACCACCTACAAGGCCAAGAAGCCCGTGCAGCTGCCCGGCGCCTACAACGTCAACATCAA
GTTGGACATCACCTCCCACAACGAGGACTACACCATCGTGGAACAGTACGAACGCGCCGAGGGCCGCCAC
TCCACCGGCGGCATGGACGAGCTGTACAAGTAAAGCGGCCGCGACTCTAGATCATAATCAGCCATACCAC
ATTTGTAGAGGTTTTACTTGCTTTAAAAAACCTCCCACACCTCCCCCTGAACCTGAAACATAAAATGAAT
GCAATTGTTGTTGTTAACTTGTTTATTGCAGCTTATAATGGTTACAAATAAAGCAATAGCATCACAAATT
TCACAAATAAAGCATTTTTTTCACTGCATTCTAGTTGTGGTTTGTCCAAACTCATCAATGTATCTTAAGG
CGTAAATTGTAAGCGTTAATATTTTGTTAAAATTCGCGTTAAATTTTTGTTAAATCAGCTCATTTTTTAA
CCAATAGGCCGAAATCGGCAAAATCCCTTATAAATCAAAAGAATAGACCGAGATAGGGT
[37 nt withheld, positions 2650-2686]
AAAGAACGTGGACTCCAACGTCAAAGG
[49 nt withheld, positions 2714-2762]
T
[91 nt withheld, positions 2764-2854]
G
[124 nt withheld, positions 2856-2979]
CAGGTGGCACTTTTCGGGGAAATGTGCGCGGAACCCCTATTTGTTTATTTTTCTAAATACATTCAAATAT
GTATCCGCTCATGAGACAATAACCCTGATAAATGCTTCAATAATATTGAAAAAGGAAGAGTCCTGAGGCG
GAAAGAACCAGCTGTGGAATGTGTGTCAGTTAGGGTGTGGAAAGTCCCCAGGCTCCCCAGCAGGCAGAAG
TATGCAAAGCATGCATCTCAATTAGTCAGCAACCAGGTGTGGAAAGTCCCCAGGCTCCCCAGCAGGCAGA
AGTATGCAAAGCATGCATCTCAATTAGTCAGCAACCATAGTCCCGCCCCTAACTCCGCCCATCCCGCCCC
TAACTCCGCCCAGTTCCGCCCATTCTCCGCCCCATGGCTGACTAATTTTTTTTATTTATGCAGAGGCCGA
GGCCGCCTCGGCCTCTGAGCTATTCCAGAAGTAGTGAGGAGGCTTTTTTGGAGGCCTAGGCTTTTGCAAA
GATCGATCAAGAGACAGGATGAGGATCGTTTCGCATGATTGAACAAGATGGATTGCACGCAGGTTCTCCG
GCCGCTTGGGTGGAGAGGCTATTCGGCTATGACTGGGCACAACAGACAATCGGCTGCTCTGATGCCGCCG
TGTTCCGGCTGTCAGCGCAGGGGCGCCCGGTTCTTTTTGTCAAGACCGACCTGTCCGGTGCCCTGAATGA
ACTGCAAGACGAGGCAGCGCGGCTATCGTGGCTGGCCACGACGGGCGTTCCTTGCGCAGCTGTGCTCGAC
GTTGTCACTGAAGCGGGAAGGGACTGGCTGCTATTGGGCGAAGTGCCGGGGCAGGATCTCCTGTCATCTC
ACCTTGCTCCTGCCGAGAAAGTATCCATCATGGCTGATGCAATGCGGCGGCTGCATACGCTTGATCCGGC
TACCTGCCCATTCGACCACCAAGCGAAACATCGCATCGAGCGAGCACGTACTCGGATGGAAGCCGGTCTT
GTCGATCAGGATGATCTGGACGAAGAGCATCAGGGGCTCGCGCCAGCCGAACTGTTCGCCAGGCTCAAGG
CGAGCATGCCCGACGGCGAGGATCTCGTCGTGACCCATGGCGATGCCTGCTTGCCGAATATCATGGTGGA
AAATGGCCGCTTTTCTGGATTCATCGACTGTGGCCGGCTGGGTGTGGCGGACCGCTATCAGGACATAGCG
TTGGCTACCCGTGATATTGCTGAAGAGCTTGGCGGCGAATGGGCTGACCGCTTCCTCGTGCTTTACGGTA
TCGCCGCTCCCGATTCGCAGCGCATCGCCTTCTATCGCCTTCTTGACGAGTTCTTCTGAGCGGGACTCTG
GGGTTCGAAATGACCGACCAAGCGACGCCCAACCTGCCATCACGAGATTTCGATTCCACCGCCGCCTTCT
ATGAAAGGTTGGGCTTCGGAATCGTTTTCCGGGACGCCGGCTGGATGATCCTCCAGCGCGGGGATCTCAT
GCTGGAGTTCTTCGCCCACCCTAGGGGGAGGCTAACTGAAACACGGAAGGAGACAATACCGGAAGGAACC
CGCGCTATGACGGCAATAAAAAGACAGAATAAAACGCACGGTGTTGGGTCGTTTGTTCATAAACGCGGGG
TTCGGTCCCAGGGCTGGCACTCTGTCGATACCCCACCGAGACCCCATTGGGGCCAATACGCCCGCGTTTC
TTCCTTTTCCCCACCCCACCCCCCAAGTTCGGGTGAAGGCCCAGGGCTCGCAGCCAACGTCGGGGCGGCA
GGCCCTGCCATAGCCTCAGGTTACTCATATATACTTTAGATTGATTTAAAACTTCATTTTTAATTTAAAA
GGATCTAGGTGAAGATCCTTTTTGATAATCTCATGACCAAAATCCCTTAACGTGAGTTTTCGTTCCACTG
AGCGTCAGACCCCGTAGAAAAGATCAAAGGATCTTCTTGAGATCCTTTTTTTCTGCGCGTAATCTGCTGC
TTGCAAACAAAAAAACCACCGCTACCAGCGGTGGTTTGTTTGCCGGATCAAGAGCTACCAACTCTTTTTC
CGAAGGTAACTGGCTTCAGCAGAGCGCAGATACCAAATACTGTTCTTCTAGTGTAGCCGTAGTTAGGCCA
CCACTTCAAGAACTCTGTAGCACCGCCTACATACCTCGCTCTGCTAATCCTGTTACCAGTGGCTGCTGCC
AGTGGCGATAAGTCGTGTCTTACCGGGTTGGACTCAAGACGATAGTTACCGGATAAGGCGCAGCGGTCGG
GCTGAACGGGGGGTTCGTGCACACAGCCCAGCTTGGAGCGAACGACCTACACCGAACTGAGATACCTACA
GCGTGAGCTATGAGAAAGCGCCACGCTTCCCGAAGGGAGAAAGGCGGACAGGTATCCGGTAAGCGGCAGG
GTCGGAACAGGAGAGCGCACGAGGGAGCTTCCAGGGGGAAACGCCTGGTATCTTTATAGTCCTGTCGGGT
TTCGCCACCTCTGACTTGAGCGTCGATTTTTGTGATGCTCGTCAGGGGGGCGGAGCCTATGGAAAAACGC
CAGCAACGCGGCCTTTTTACGGTTCCTGGCCTTTTGCTGGCCTTTTGCTCACATGTTCTTTCCTGCGTTA
TCCCCTGATTCTGTGGATAACCGTATTACCGCCATGCATTAGTTATTAA
Features (pLannotate 1.2.2; 16 found; start..end, strand, type, name):
     51..354     +  enhancer       CMV enhancer: human cytomegalovirus immediate early enhancer
    355..558     +  promoter       CMV promoter: human cytomegalovirus (CMV) immediate early promoter
    581..608     +  misc_feature   MCS (fragment): multiple cloning site
    609..1505    +  CDS            PHB2: PHB2_HUMAN - Also known as BAP From Homo sapiens (Human).
   1506..1549    +  misc_feature   MCS (fragment): multiple cloning site
   1563..2270    +  CDS            mCherry: mCherry is a basic (constitutively fluorescent) red fluorescent protein published in 2004, derived from Discosoma sp.. It is reported to be a very rapidly-maturing monomer with low acid sensitivity.
   2290..2373    +  CDS            large T antigen (fragment): large T antigen from SV40 (simian virus 40)
   2396..2517    +  polyA_signal   SV40 poly(A) signal: SV40 polyadenylation signal
   2551..2979    -  rep_origin     f1 ori (sequence partly withheld): f1 bacteriophage origin of replication; arrow indicates direction of (+) strand synthesis
   3006..3110    +  promoter       AmpR promoter: bla
   3112..3469    +  promoter       SV40 promoter: SV40 enhancer and early promoter
   3504..4298    +  CDS            NeoR/KanR: aminoglycoside phosphotransferase from Tn5; aph(3')-II (or nptII); confers resistance to neomycin, kanamycin, and G418 (Geneticin®)
   4319..4471    +  CDS            ble (fragment): BLE_KLEPN - Experimental evidence at protein level: Swiss-Prot protein existence level 1. Binding protein with a strong affinity to the bleomycin family of antibiotics. Binds to CL990; an antimitotic-antibiotic compound. From Klebsiella pneumoniae.
   4530..4577    +  polyA_signal   HSV TK poly(A) signal: herpes simplex virus thymidine kinase polyadenylation signal (Cole and Stacy, 1985)
   4668..4684    -  polyA_signal   bGH poly(A) signal (fragment): bovine growth hormone polyadenylation signal
   4906..5494    +  rep_origin     ori: high-copy-number ColE1/pMB1/pBR322/pUC origin of replication
