[The description below was written by a language model from this plasmid's Addgene catalogue record and pLannotate feature annotations shown in this document.]
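Description:
PHB2 S39D-mCherry is a mammalian expression plasmid of about 5.6 kb built on the pmCherry N1 backbone. It drives expression of human Prohibitin 2 (PHB2, also known as REA or BAP) fused at its C terminus to the red fluorescent protein mCherry. The PHB2 coding sequence sits between the remnants of the multiple cloning site, immediately downstream of the human cytomegalovirus immediate early enhancer and promoter. It reads through a short linker into mCherry, and the transcript is terminated by an SV40 polyadenylation signal. The insert carries a serine-to-aspartate substitution at residue 39. The acidic side chain mimics phosphorylation, so the protein behaves as if Ser39 were constitutively phosphorylated.

In bacteria the plasmid replicates from a high-copy ColE1/pUC-type origin and is selected with kanamycin. Resistance comes from the Tn5 aminoglycoside phosphotransferase gene (NeoR/KanR), which is preceded by both a bacterial bla promoter and the SV40 enhancer/early promoter and followed by an HSV TK polyadenylation signal. This dual-promoter arrangement means the same marker can also confer G418 resistance in mammalian cells. An f1 origin is present as well, which permits single-stranded DNA production. The short large T antigen, ble and bGH poly(A) matches in the annotation are fragments, most likely backbone remnants rather than functional elements.

The construct is suited to transient or stable expression in mammalian cells to visualise the localisation and behaviour of phosphomimetic PHB2 by red fluorescence. The associated publication concerns mitophagy induced by mitochondrial Aurora kinase A through its interactions with MAP1LC3 and Prohibitin 2, which is the context in which Ser39 phosphorylation was examined.
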