Addgene plasmid #232787: PHB2 S39D-mCherry
Purpose: Encodes an mCherry-tagged Prohibitin2/PHB2 constitutively phosphorylated on Ser39
Depositing lab: Giulia Bertolin. Depositing organization: CNRS, Delegation Bretagne et Pays de la Loire. Publication: Mitochondrial Aurora kinase A induces mitophagy by interacting with MAP1LC3 and Prohibitin 2. Bertolin G, Alves-Guerra MC, Cheron A, Burel A, Prigent C, Le Borgne R, Tramier M. Life Sci Alliance. 2021 Apr 5;4(6):e202000806. doi: 10.26508/lsa.202000806. Print 2021 Jun. PubMed 33820826.
Backbone
  Vector backbone: pmCherry N1
  Vector type: Mammalian Expression
Growth in bacteria
  Bacterial resistance: Kanamycin, 50 μg/mL
  Growth temperature: 37°C
  Growth strain: DH5alpha
  Copy number: High Copy
Gene/Insert
  Gene/Insert name: PHB2 (alt names: REA; BAP)
  Species: H. sapiens (human)
  Mutation: Changed Serine 39 to Aspartate
  Entrez Gene: PHB2 (a.k.a. BAP, BCAP37, Bap37, PNAS-141, REA, hBAP, p22)
  Promoter: CMV
  Tag / fusion protein: mCherry (C terminal on backbone)
  Cloning method: Other
  Sequencing primers: 5′ CMV
Terms and licenses: Academic/Nonprofit Terms; Industry Terms: Not Available to Industry
How to cite: PHB2 S39D-mCherry was a gift from Giulia Bertolin (Addgene plasmid # 232787 ; http://n2t.net/addgene:232787 ; RRID:Addgene_232787)
